Addgene plasmid #165404: pSB3K3-CT81
Purpose: Bacteria gene circuit on medium copy backbone.
Depositing lab: Xiaojun Tian. Depositing organization: Arizona State University. Publication: Winner-takes-all resource competition redirects cascading cell fate transitions. Zhang R, Goetz H, Melendez-Alvarez J, Li J, Ding T, Wang X, Tian XJ. Nat Commun. 2021 Feb 8;12(1):853. doi: 10.1038/s41467-021-21125-3. PubMed 33558556.
Backbone
  Vector backbone: pSB3K3
  Backbone size w/o insert (bp): 2750
  Total vector size (bp): 9877
  Vector type: Bacterial Expression
Growth in bacteria
  Bacterial resistance: Kanamycin, 50 μg/mL
  Growth temperature: 37°C
  Growth strain: DH5alpha
  Copy number: Low Copy
Gene/Insert
  Gene/Insert name: CT81 gene circuit
  Species: Synthetic; E. coli
  Insert size (bp): 7127
  Cloning method: Restriction Enzyme; 5′ cloning site EcoRI (not destroyed); 3′ cloning site PstI (not destroyed)
  Sequencing primers: 5′ tgccacctgacgtctaagaa; 3′ attaccgcctttgagtgagc
Terms and licenses: Academic/Nonprofit Terms; Industry Terms: Not Available to Industry
Depositor comments: Please note that the GFP (D117G) and LuxR (S116A, V135I, M174I) sequence variants do not affect plasmid function.
How to cite: pSB3K3-CT81 was a gift from Xiaojun Tian (Addgene plasmid # 165404 ; http://n2t.net/addgene:165404 ; RRID:Addgene_165404)
