[The description below was written by a language model from this plasmid's Addgene catalogue record and pLannotate feature annotations shown in this document.]
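Description:
pSB3K3-CT81 is a bacterial expression plasmid carrying a roughly 7.1 kb synthetic gene circuit (CT81) cloned between the EcoRI and PstI sites of the BioBrick backbone pSB3K3, with the BioBrick prefix and suffix flanking the insert. It replicates in E. coli from a p15A origin and is selected with kanamycin through an aph(3')-Ia marker. The depositor calls the backbone medium copy, while the catalogue copy-number field says low copy. A short β-lactamase fragment is also annotated in the backbone, but it appears to be a remnant rather than a functional marker. The listed total size (9,877 bp) is slightly larger than the sequenced record (9,776 nt).

The circuit consists of seven tandem, same-orientation transcription units, each closed by rrnB T1 and T7Te terminators. A J23119-type constitutive promoter drives TetR with an LVA ssrA degradation tag. A hybrid region annotated as araBAD plus PLtetO-1 fragments precedes LVA-tagged LuxI, the Aliivibrio fischeri autoinducer synthase. araBAD promoter fragments also precede a fluorescent protein with an LVA tag and a copy of araC, an arrangement consistent with arabinose-responsive positive feedback. The annotation tool labels this reporter hfriFP, but the depositor's comment indicates it is GFP (D117G). Downstream lie LuxR, mRFP1 with a partial LVA tag, and a second araC. Their promoters are not annotated, so the record does not state what drives them. The depositor notes that the GFP and LuxR (S116A, V135I, M174I) variants do not affect function. According to the associated publication title, the circuit was used to study how resource competition reshapes cascading cell fate transitions, with green and red fluorescence presumably reporting the states of the two modules.
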