Features (pLannotate 1.2.2; 38 found; start..end, strand, type, name):
      1..22      +  misc_feature   BioBrick prefix: BioBrick prefix for parts that do not start with "ATG"
     23..45      +  promoter       J23119(SpeI) promoter (fragment): bacterial promoter (Registry of Standard Biological Parts BBa J23119) modified to end with an SpeI site
     84..704     +  CDS            tetR: TETR2_ECOLX - Experimental evidence at protein level: Swiss-Prot protein existence level 1. TetR is the repressor of the tetracycline resistance element; its N-terminal region forms a helix-turn-helix structure and binds DNA. Binding of tetracycline to TetR reduces the repressor affinity for the tetracycline resistance gene (tetA) promoter operator sites. From Escherichia coli.
    705..737     +  CDS            ssrA tag (LVA): C-terminal peptide that mediates degradation in bacteria through the ClpXP and ClpAP proteases (McGinness et al., 2006) mutant LVA variant that confers accelerated degradation under some conditions (Andersen et al., 1998)
    785..856     +  terminator     rrnB T1 terminator: transcription terminator T1 from the E. coli rrnB gene
    872..899     +  terminator     T7Te terminator: phage T7 early transcription terminator
    914..1024    +  promoter       araBAD promoter (fragment): araBAD; promoter of the L-arabinose operon of E. coli; the araC regulatory gene is transcribed in the opposite direction (Guzman et al., 1995)
   1025..1041    +  promoter       PLtetO-1 promoter (fragment): modified phage lambda PL promoter with tet operator sites (Lutz and Bujard, 1997)
   1068..1646    +  CDS            luxI: LUXI_ALIFS - Protein inferred from homology: Swiss-Prot protein existence level 3. Required for the synthesis of OHHL (N-(3-oxohexanoyl)-L- homoserine lactone) also known as VAI or N-(beta-ketocaproyl)homoserine lactone or 3-oxo-N-(tetrahydro-2-oxo-3-furanyl)-hexanamide, an autoinducer molecule which binds to LuxR and thus acts in bioluminescence regulation. From Aliivibrio fischeri (Vibrio fischeri).
   1647..1679    +  CDS            ssrA tag (LVA): C-terminal peptide that mediates degradation in bacteria through the ClpXP and ClpAP proteases (McGinness et al., 2006) mutant LVA variant that confers accelerated degradation under some conditions (Andersen et al., 1998)
   1727..1798    +  terminator     rrnB T1 terminator: transcription terminator T1 from the E. coli rrnB gene
   1814..1841    +  terminator     T7Te terminator: phage T7 early transcription terminator
   1856..1966    +  promoter       araBAD promoter (fragment): araBAD; promoter of the L-arabinose operon of E. coli; the araC regulatory gene is transcribed in the opposite direction (Guzman et al., 1995)
   2012..2725    +  CDS            hfriFP: hfriFP is a fluorescent protein published in 2013, derived from Herbaspirillum frisingense.
   2732..2764    +  CDS            ssrA tag (LVA): C-terminal peptide that mediates degradation in bacteria through the ClpXP and ClpAP proteases (McGinness et al., 2006) mutant LVA variant that confers accelerated degradation under some conditions (Andersen et al., 1998)
   2787..2858    +  terminator     rrnB T1 terminator: transcription terminator T1 from the E. coli rrnB gene
   2874..2901    +  terminator     T7Te terminator: phage T7 early transcription terminator
   2916..3026    +  promoter       araBAD promoter (fragment): araBAD; promoter of the L-arabinose operon of E. coli; the araC regulatory gene is transcribed in the opposite direction (Guzman et al., 1995)
   3072..3947    +  CDS            araC: ARAC_ECOLI - Experimental evidence at protein level: Swiss-Prot protein existence level 1. Transcription factor that regulates the expression of several genes involved in the transport and metabolism of L-arabinose (PubMed:4362626, PubMed:328165, PubMed:6251457, PubMed:2962192, PubMed:6319708, PubMed:2231717, PubMed:1447222). Functions both as a positive and a negative regulator (PubMed:328165, PubMed:6251457). In the presence of arabinose, activates the expression of the araBAD, araE, araFGH and araJ promoters (PubMed:4362626, PubMed:328165, PubMed:6251457, PubMed:2962192, PubMed:6319708, Pub
   3972..4043    +  terminator     rrnB T1 terminator: transcription terminator T1 from the E. coli rrnB gene
   4059..4086    +  terminator     T7Te terminator: phage T7 early transcription terminator
   4182..4931    +  CDS            luxR: LUXR_ALIFS - Experimental evidence at protein level: Swiss-Prot protein existence level 1. Transcriptional activator of the bioluminescence operon. Binds to the OHHL autoinducer. From Aliivibrio fischeri (Vibrio fischeri).
   4956..5027    +  terminator     rrnB T1 terminator: transcription terminator T1 from the E. coli rrnB gene
   5043..5070    +  terminator     T7Te terminator: phage T7 early transcription terminator
   5166..5840    +  CDS            mRFP1: mRFP1 is a basic (constitutively fluorescent) red fluorescent protein published in 2002, derived from Discosoma sp.. It is reported to be a somewhat slowly-maturing monomer with low acid sensitivity.
   5841..5863    +  CDS            ssrA tag (LVA) (fragment): C-terminal peptide that mediates degradation in bacteria through the ClpXP and ClpAP proteases (McGinness et al., 2006) mutant LVA variant that confers accelerated degradation under some conditions (Andersen et al., 1998)
   5896..5967    +  terminator     rrnB T1 terminator: transcription terminator T1 from the E. coli rrnB gene
   5983..6010    +  terminator     T7Te terminator: phage T7 early transcription terminator
   6106..6981    +  CDS            araC: ARAC_ECOLI - Experimental evidence at protein level: Swiss-Prot protein existence level 1. Transcription factor that regulates the expression of several genes involved in the transport and metabolism of L-arabinose (PubMed:4362626, PubMed:328165, PubMed:6251457, PubMed:2962192, PubMed:6319708, PubMed:2231717, PubMed:1447222). Functions both as a positive and a negative regulator (PubMed:328165, PubMed:6251457). In the presence of arabinose, activates the expression of the araBAD, araE, araFGH and araJ promoters (PubMed:4362626, PubMed:328165, PubMed:6251457, PubMed:2962192, PubMed:6319708, Pub
   7006..7077    +  terminator     rrnB T1 terminator: transcription terminator T1 from the E. coli rrnB gene
   7093..7120    +  terminator     T7Te terminator: phage T7 early transcription terminator
   7127..7147    +  misc_feature   BioBrick suffix: universal suffix for all parts
   7287..8102    -  CDS            KanR: aminoglycoside phosphotransferase; aph(3')-Ia; confers resistance to kanamycin in bacteria or G418 (Geneticin®) in eukaryotes
   8429..8455    +  misc_feature   bom (fragment): basis of mobility region from pBR322
   8554..8609    -  rep_origin     RSF ori (fragment): Plasmids containing the RSF 1030 origin of replication can be propagated in E. coli cells that contain additional plasmids with compatible origins.
   8697..9241    -  rep_origin     p15A ori: Plasmids containing the medium-copy-number p15A origin of replication can be propagated in E. coli cells that contain a second plasmid with the ColE1 origin.
   9407..9652    -  CDS            bla(M) (fragment): β-lactamase lacking the signal sequence; bla(M); allows cytosolic expression of β-lactamase
   9731..9774    -  terminator     bacterial terminator: putative bacterial transcription terminator
>Addgene plasmid #165404 | pSB3K3-CT81 | addgene full sequence | sequence record 330500 | Addgene NGS Result
GAATTCGCGGCCGCTTCTAGAGTTGACAGCTAGCTCAGTCCTAGGGACTATGCTAGCTACTAGAGAAAGA
GGAGAAATACTAGATGTCCAGATTAGATAAAAGTAAAGTGATTAACAGCGCATTAGAGCTGCTTAATGAG
GTCGGAATCGAAGGTTTAACAACCCGTAAACTCGCCCAGAAGCTAGGTGTAGAGCAGCCTACATTGTATT
GGCATGTAAAAAATAAGCGGGCTTTGCTCGACGCCTTAGCCATTGAGATGTTAGATAGGCACCATACTCA
CTTTTGCCCTTTAGAAGGGGAAAGCTGGCAAGATTTTTTACGTAATAACGCTAAAAGTTTTAGATGTGCT
TTACTAAGTCATCGCGATGGAGCAAAAGTACATTTAGGTACACGGCCTACAGAAAAACAGTATGAAACTC
TCGAAAATCAATTAGCCTTTTTATGCCAACAAGGTTTTTCACTAGAGAATGCATTATATGCACTCAGCGC
TGTGGGGCATTTTACTTTAGGTTGCGTATTGGAAGATCAAGAGCATCAAGTCGCTAAAGAAGAAAGGGAA
ACACCTACTACTGATAGTATGCCGCCATTATTACGACAAGCTATCGAATTATTTGATCACCAAGGTGCAG
AGCCAGCCTTCTTATTCGGCCTTGAATTGATCATATGCGGATTAGAAAAACAACTTAAATGTGAAAGTGG
GTCCGCTGCAAACGACGAAAACTACGCTTTAGTAGCTTAATAACACTGATAGTGCTAGTGTAGATCACTA
CTAGAGCCAGGCATCAAATAAAACGAAAGGCTCAGTCGAAAGACTGGGCCTTTCGTTTTATCTGTTGTTT
GTCGGTGAACGCTCTCTACTAGAGTCACACTGGCTCACCTTCGGGTGGGCCTTTCTGCGTTTATATACTA
GAGACATTGATTATTTGCACGGCGTCACACTTTGCTATGCCATAGCAAGATAGTCCATAAGATTAGCGGA
TCCTACCTGACGCTTTTTATCGCAACTCTCTACTGTTTCTCCATTCCCTATCAGTGATAGATACTAGAGA
AAGAGGAGAAATACTAGATGACTATAATGATAAAAAAATCGGATTTTTTGGCAATTCCATCGGAGGAGTA
TAAAGGTATTCTAAGTCTTCGTTATCAAGTGTTTAAGCAAAGACTTGAGTGGGACTTAGTTGTAGAAAAT
AACCTTGAATCAGATGAGTATGATAACTCAAATGCAGAATATATTTATGCTTGTGATGATACTGAAAATG
TAAGTGGATGCTGGCGTTTATTACCTACAACAGGTGATTATATGCTGAAAAGTGTTTTTCCTGAATTGCT
TGGTCAACAGAGTGCTCCCAAAGATCCTAATATAGTCGAATTAAGTCGTTTTGCTGTAGGTAAAAATAGC
TCAAAGATAAATAACTCTGCTAGTGAAATTACAATGAAACTATTTGAAGCTATATATAAACACGCTGTTA
GTCAAGGTATTACAGAATATGTAACAGTAACATCAACAGCAATAGAGCGATTTTTAAAGCGTATTAAAGT
TCCTTGTCATCGTATTGGAGACAAAGAAATTCATGTATTAGGTGATACTAAATCGGTTGTATTGTCTATG
CCTATTAATGAACAGTTTAAAAAAGCAGTCTTAAATGCTGCAAACGACGAAAACTACGCTTTAGTAGCTT
AATAACTCTGATAGTGCTAGTGTAGATCTCTACTAGAGCCAGGCATCAAATAAAACGAAAGGCTCAGTCG
AAAGACTGGGCCTTTCGTTTTATCTGTTGTTTGTCGGTGAACGCTCTCTACTAGAGTCACACTGGCTCAC
CTTCGGGTGGGCCTTTCTGCGTTTATATACTAGAGACATTGATTATTTGCACGGCGTCACACTTTGCTAT
GCCATAGCAAGATAGTCCATAAGATTAGCGGATCCTACCTGACGCTTTTTATCGCAACTCTCTACTGTTT
CTCCATACCGTTTTTTTGGGCTAGCTACTAGAGAAAGAGGAGAAATACTAGATGCGTAAAGGAGAAGAAC
TTTTCACTGGAGTTGTCCCAATTCTTGTTGAATTAGATGGTGATGTTAATGGGCACAAATTTTCTGTCAG
TGGAGAGGGTGAAGGTGATGCAACATACGGAAAACTTACCCTTAAATTTATTTGCACTACTGGAAAACTA
CCTGTTCCATGGCCAACACTTGTCACTACTTTCGGTTATGGTGTTCAATGCTTTGCGAGATACCCAGATC
ATATGAAACAGCATGACTTTTTCAAGAGTGCCATGCCCGAAGGTTATGTACAGGAAAGAACTATATTTTT
CAAAGATGACGGGAACTACAAGACACGTGCTGAAGTCAAGTTTGAAGGTGGTACCCTTGTTAATAGAATC
GAGTTAAAAGGTATTGATTTTAAAGAAGATGGAAACATTCTTGGACACAAATTGGAATACAACTATAACT
CACACAATGTATACATCATGGCAGACAAACAAAAGAATGGAATCAAAGTTAACTTCAAAATTAGACACAA
CATTGAAGATGGAAGCGTTCAACTAGCAGACCATTATCAACAAAATACTCCAATTGGCGATGGCCCTGTC
CTTTTACCAGACAACCATTACCTGTCCACACAATCTGCCCTTTCGAAAGATCCCAACGAAAAGAGAGACC
ACATGGTCCTTCTTGAGTTTGTAACAGCTGCTGGGATTACACATGGCATGGATGAACTATACAAAAGGCC
TGCTGCAAACGACGAAAACTACGCTTTAGTAGCTTAATAATACTAGAGCCAGGCATCAAATAAAACGAAA
GGCTCAGTCGAAAGACTGGGCCTTTCGTTTTATCTGTTGTTTGTCGGTGAACGCTCTCTACTAGAGTCAC
ACTGGCTCACCTTCGGGTGGGCCTTTCTGCGTTTATATACTAGAGACATTGATTATTTGCACGGCGTCAC
ACTTTGCTATGCCATAGCAAGATAGTCCATAAGATTAGCGGATCCTACCTGACGCTTTTTATCGCAACTC
TCTACTGTTTCTCCATACCGTTTTTTTGGGCTAGCTACTAGAGAAAGAGGAGAAATACTAGATGGCTGAA
GCGCAAAATGATCCCCTGCTGCCGGGATACTCGTTTAACGCCCATCTGGTGGCGGGTTTAACGCCGATTG
AGGCCAATGGTTATCTCGATTTTTTTATCGACCGACCGCTGGGAATGAAAGGTTATATTCTCAATCTCAC
CATTCGCGGTCAGGGGGTGGTGAAAAATCAGGGACGAGAATTTGTCTGCCGACCGGGTGATATTTTGCTG
TTCCCGCCAGGAGAGATTCATCACTACGGTCGTCATCCGGAGGCTCGCGAATGGTATCACCAGTGGGTTT
ACTTTCGTCCGCGCGCCTACTGGCATGAATGGCTTAACTGGCCGTCAATATTTGCCAATACGGGTTTCTT
TCGCCCGGATGAAGCGCACCAGCCGCATTTCAGCGACCTGTTTGGGCAAATCATTAACGCCGGGCAAGGG
GAAGGGCGCTATTCGGAGCTGCTGGCGATAAATCTGCTTGAGCAATTGTTACTGCGGCGCATGGAAGCGA
TTAACGAGTCGCTCCATCCACCGATGGATAATCGGGTACGCGAGGCTTGTCAGTACATCAGCGATCACCT
GGCAGACAGCAATTTTGATATCGCCAGCGTCGCACAGCATGTTTGCCTGTCGCCGTCGCGTCTGTCACAT
CTTTTCCGCCAGCAGTTAGGGATTAGCGTCTTAAGCTGGCGCGAGGACCAACGCATCAGCCAGGCGAAGC
TGCTTTTGAGCACTACCCGGATGCCTATCGCCACCGTCGGTCGCAATGTTGGTTTTGACGATCAACTCTA
TTTCTCGCGAGTATTTAAAAAATGCACCGGGGCCAGCCCGAGCGAGTTCCGTGCCGGTTGTGAAGAAAAA
GTGAATGATGTAGCCGTCAAGTTGTCATAATAAACTACTAGAGCCAGGCATCAAATAAAACGAAAGGCTC
AGTCGAAAGACTGGGCCTTTCGTTTTATCTGTTGTTTGTCGGTGAACGCTCTCTACTAGAGTCACACTGG
CTCACCTTCGGGTGGGCCTTTCTGCGTTTATATACTAGAGACCTGTAGGATCGTACAGGGTTACGCAAGA
AAATGGTTTGTTATAGTCGAATAAATACTAGAGAAAGAGGAGAAATACTAGATGAAAAACATAAATGCCG
ACGACACATACAGAATAATTAATAAAATTAAAGCTTGTAGAAGCAATAATGATATTAATCAATGCTTATC
TGATATGACTAAAATGGTACATTGTGAATATTATTTACTCGCGATCATTTATCCTCATTCTATGGTTAAA
TCTGATATTTCAATCCTAGATAATTACCCTAAAAAATGGAGGCAATATTATGATGACGCTAATTTAATAA
AATATGATCCTATAGTAGATTATTCTAACTCCAATCATTCACCAATTAATTGGAATATATTTGAAAACAA
TGCTGTAAATAAAAAATCTCCAAATGTAATTAAAGAAGCGAAAACAGCAGGTCTTATCACTGGGTTTAGT
TTCCCTATTCATACGGCTAACAATGGCTTCGGAATACTTAGTTTTGCACATTCAGAAAAAGACAACTATA
TAGATAGTTTATTTTTACATGCGTGTATGAACATACCATTAATTGTTCCTTCTCTAGTTGATAATTATCG
AAAAATAAATATAGCAAATAATAAATCAAACAACGATTTAACCAAAAGAGAAAAAGAATGTTTAGCGTGG
GCATGCGAAGGAAAAAGCTCTTGGGATATTTCAAAAATATTAGGTTGCAGTGAGCGTACTGTCACTTTCC
ATTTAACCAATGCGCAAATGAAACTCAATACAACAAACCGCTGCCAAAGTATTTCTAAAGCAATTTTAAC
AGGAGCAATTGATTGCCCATACTTTAAAAATTAATAAACTACTAGAGCCAGGCATCAAATAAAACGAAAG
GCTCAGTCGAAAGACTGGGCCTTTCGTTTTATCTGTTGTTTGTCGGTGAACGCTCTCTACTAGAGTCACA
CTGGCTCACCTTCGGGTGGGCCTTTCTGCGTTTATATACTAGAGACCTGTAGGATCGTACAGGGTTACGC
AAGAAAATGGTTTGTTATAGTCGAATAAATACTAGAGAAAGAGGAGAAATACTAGATGGCTTCCTCCGAA
GACGTTATCAAAGAGTTCATGCGTTTCAAAGTTCGTATGGAAGGTTCCGTTAACGGTCACGAGTTCGAAA
TCGAAGGTGAAGGTGAAGGTCGTCCGTACGAAGGTACCCAGACCGCTAAACTGAAAGTTACCAAAGGTGG
TCCGCTGCCGTTCGCTTGGGACATCCTGTCCCCGCAGTTCCAGTACGGTTCCAAAGCTTACGTTAAACAC
CCGGCTGACATCCCGGACTACCTGAAACTGTCCTTCCCGGAAGGTTTCAAATGGGAACGTGTTATGAACT
TCGAAGACGGTGGTGTTGTTACCGTTACCCAGGACTCCTCCCTGCAAGACGGTGAGTTCATCTACAAAGT
TAAACTGCGTGGTACCAACTTCCCGTCCGACGGTCCGGTTATGCAGAAAAAAACCATGGGTTGGGAAGCT
TCCACCGAACGTATGTACCCGGAAGACGGTGCTCTGAAAGGTGAAATCAAAATGCGTCTGAAACTGAAAG
ACGGTGGTCACTACGACGCTGAAGTTAAAACCACCTACATGGCTAAAAAACCGGTTCAGCTGCCGGGTGC
TTACAAAACCGACATCAAACTGGACATCACCTCCCACAACGAAGACTACACCATCGTTGAACAGTACGAA
CGTGCTGAAGGTCGTCACTCCACCGGTGCTGCTGCAAACGACGAAAACTACGCAGCAGCAGTTTAATAAT
ACTAGAGCCAGGCATCAAATAAAACGAAAGGCTCAGTCGAAAGACTGGGCCTTTCGTTTTATCTGTTGTT
TGTCGGTGAACGCTCTCTACTAGAGTCACACTGGCTCACCTTCGGGTGGGCCTTTCTGCGTTTATATACT
AGAGACCTGTAGGATCGTACAGGGTTACGCAAGAAAATGGTTTGTTATAGTCGAATAAATACTAGAGAAA
GAGGAGAAATACTAGATGGCTGAAGCGCAAAATGATCCCCTGCTGCCGGGATACTCGTTTAACGCCCATC
TGGTGGCGGGTTTAACGCCGATTGAGGCCAATGGTTATCTCGATTTTTTTATCGACCGACCGCTGGGAAT
GAAAGGTTATATTCTCAATCTCACCATTCGCGGTCAGGGGGTGGTGAAAAATCAGGGACGAGAATTTGTC
TGCCGACCGGGTGATATTTTGCTGTTCCCGCCAGGAGAGATTCATCACTACGGTCGTCATCCGGAGGCTC
GCGAATGGTATCACCAGTGGGTTTACTTTCGTCCGCGCGCCTACTGGCATGAATGGCTTAACTGGCCGTC
AATATTTGCCAATACGGGTTTCTTTCGCCCGGATGAAGCGCACCAGCCGCATTTCAGCGACCTGTTTGGG
CAAATCATTAACGCCGGGCAAGGGGAAGGGCGCTATTCGGAGCTGCTGGCGATAAATCTGCTTGAGCAAT
TGTTACTGCGGCGCATGGAAGCGATTAACGAGTCGCTCCATCCACCGATGGATAATCGGGTACGCGAGGC
TTGTCAGTACATCAGCGATCACCTGGCAGACAGCAATTTTGATATCGCCAGCGTCGCACAGCATGTTTGC
CTGTCGCCGTCGCGTCTGTCACATCTTTTCCGCCAGCAGTTAGGGATTAGCGTCTTAAGCTGGCGCGAGG
ACCAACGCATCAGCCAGGCGAAGCTGCTTTTGAGCACTACCCGGATGCCTATCGCCACCGTCGGTCGCAA
TGTTGGTTTTGACGATCAACTCTATTTCTCGCGAGTATTTAAAAAATGCACCGGGGCCAGCCCGAGCGAG
TTCCGTGCCGGTTGTGAAGAAAAAGTGAATGATGTAGCCGTCAAGTTGTCATAATAAACTACTAGAGCCA
GGCATCAAATAAAACGAAAGGCTCAGTCGAAAGACTGGGCCTTTCGTTTTATCTGTTGTTTGTCGGTGAA
CGCTCTCTACTAGAGTCACACTGGCTCACCTTCGGGTGGGCCTTTCTGCGTTTATATACTAGTAGCGGCC
GCTGCAGGCTTCCTCGCTCACTGACTCGCTGCGCTCGGTCGTTCGGCTGCGGCGAGCGGTATCAGCTCAC
TCAAAGGCGGTAATCTCGAGTCCCGTCAAGTCAGCGTAATGCTCTGCCAGTGTTACAACCAATTAACCAA
TTCTGATTAGAAAAACTCATCGAGCATCAAATGAAACTGCAATTTATTCATATCAGGATTATCGATACCA
TATTTTTGAAAAAGCCGTTTCTGTAATGAAGGAGAAAACTCACCGAGGCAGTTCCATAGGATGGCAAGAT
CCTGGTATCGGTCTGCGATTCCGACTCGTCCAACATCAATACAACCTATTAATTTCCCCTCGTCAAAAAT
AAGGTTATCAAGTGAGAAATCACCATGAGTGACGACTGAATCCGGTGAGAATGGCAAAAGCTTATGCATT
TCTTTCCAGACTTGTTCAACAGGCCAGCCATTACGCTCGTCATCAAAATCACTCGCATCAACCAAACCGT
TATTCATTCGTGATTGCGCCTGAGCGAGACGAAATACGCGATCGCTGTTAAAAGGACAATTACAAACAGG
AATCGAATGCAACCGGCGCAGGAACACTGCCAGCGCATCAACAATATTTTCACCTGAATCAGGATATTCT
TCTAATACCTGGAATGCTGTTTTCCCGGGGATCGCAGTGGTGAGTAACCATGCATCATCAGGAGTACGGA
TAAAATGCTTGATGGTCGGAAGAGGCATAAATTCCGTCAGCCAGTTTAGTCTGACCATCTCATCTGTAAC
ATCATTGGCAACGCTACCTTTGCCATGTTTCAGAAACAACTCTGGCGCATCGGGCTTCCCATACAATCGA
TAGATTGTCGCACCTGATTGCCCGACATTATCGCGAGCCCATTTATACCCATATAAATCAGCATCCATGT
TGGAATTTAATCGCGGCCTGGAGCAAGACGTTTCCCGTTGAATATGGCTCATAACACCCCTTGTATTACT
GTTTATGTAAGCAGACAGTTTTATTGTTCATGATGATATATTTTTATCTTGTGCAATGTAACATCAGAGA
TTTTGAGACACAACGTGGCTTTGTTGAATAAATCGAACTTTTGCTGAGTTGAAGGATCAGATCACGCATC
TTCCCGACAACGCAGACCGTTCCGTGGCAAAGCAAAAGTTCAAAATCACCAACTGGTCCACCTACAACAA
AGCTCTCATCAACCGTGGCTCCCTCACTTTCTGGCTGGATGATGGGGCGATTCAGGCCTGGTATGAGTCA
GCAACACCTTCTTCACGAGGCAGACCTCAGCGCTAGCGGAGTGTATACTGGCTTACTATGTTGGCACTGA
TGAGGGTGTCAGTGAAGTGCTTCATGTGGCAGGAGAAAAAAGGCTGCACCGGTGCGTCAGCAGAATATGT
GATACAGGATATATTCCGCTTCCTCGCTCACTGACTCGCTACGCTCGGTCGTTCGACTGCGGCGAGCGGA
AATGGCTTACGAACGGGGCGGAGATTTCCTGGAAGATGCCAGGAAGATACTTAACAGGGAAGTGAGAGGG
CCGCGGCAAAGCCGTTTTTCCATAGGCTCCGCCCCCTGACAAGCATCACGAAATCTGACGCTCAAATCAG
TGGTGGCGAAACCCGACAGGACTATAAAGATACCAGGCGTTTCCCCCTGGCGGCTCCCTCGTGCGCTCTC
CTGTTCCTGCCTTTCGGTTTACCGGTGTCATTCCGCTGTTATGGCCGCGTTTGTCTCATTCCACGCCTGA
CACTCAGTTCCGGGTAGGCAGTTCGCTCCAAGCTGGACTGTATGCACGAACCCCCCGTTCAGTCCGACCG
CTGCGCCTTATCCGGTAACTATCGTCTTGAGTCCAACCCGGAAAGACATGCAAAAGCACCACTGGCAGCA
GCCACTGGTAATTGATTTAGAGGAGTTAGTCTTGAAGTCATGCGCCGGTTAAGGCTAAACTGAAAGGACA
AGTTTTGGTGACTGCGCTCCTCCAAGCCAGTTACCTCGGTTCAAAGAGTTGGTAGCTCAGAGAACCTTCA
AAAAACCGCCCTGCAAGGCGGTTTTTTCGTTTTCAGAGCAAGAGATTACGCGCAGACCAAAACGATCTCA
AGAAGATCATCTTATTAAGGGGTCTGACGCTCAGTGGAACGAAAACTCACGTTAAGGGATTTTGGTCATG
AGATTATCAAAAAGGATCTTCACCTAGATCCTTTTAAATTAAAAATGAAGTTTTAAATCAATCTAAAGTA
TATATGAGTAAACTTGGTCTGACAGTTACCAATGCTTAATCAGTGAGGCACCTATCTCAGCGATCTGTCT
ATTTCGTTCATCCATAGTTGCCTGACTCCCCGTCGTGTAGATAACTACGATACGGGAGGGCTTACCATCT
GGCCCCAGTGCTGCAATGATACCGCGAGACCCACGCTCACCGGCTCCAGATTTATCAGCAATAAACCAGC
CAGCCGGAAGGGCCGAGCGCAGAAGTGGTCCTGCAACTTTATCCGCCTCCATCCAGTCTATTCCATGGTG
CCACCTGACGTCTAAGAAACCATTATTATCATGACATTAACCTATAAAAATAGGCGTATCACGAGGCAGA
ATTTCAGATAAAAAAAATCCTTAGCTTTCGCTAAGGATGATTTCTG
